Addgene plasmid #63224: pFusX1-6
Purpose: Encodes RVD positions 1-3 in TALEN assembly
Depositing lab: Stephen Ekker. Depositing organization: Mayo Foundation for Medical Education and Research. Publication: FusX: A rapid one-step TALE assembly system for genome science. Ma AC, McNulty MS, Tanya PL, Jarryd CM, Martinez-Galvez G, Argue DP, Lee HB, Urban MD, Bullard CE, Blackburn PR, Man TK, Clark KJ, Ekker SC. Hum Gene Ther. 2016 Jun;27(6):451-63. doi: 10.1089/hum.2015.172 PubMed 26854857.
Backbone
  Vector backbone: FusX1
  Backbone size w/o insert (bp): 3013
  Vector type: TALEN
Growth in bacteria
  Bacterial resistance: Spectinomycin, 50 μg/mL
  Growth temperature: 37°C
  Growth strain: DH5alpha
  Copy number: High Copy
Gene/Insert
  Gene/Insert name: NI HD HD (alt name: X1_ACC)
  Species: Synthetic
  Mutation: none
  Cloning method: Restriction Enzyme; 5′ cloning site BsaI (destroyed during cloning); 3′ cloning site BsaI (destroyed during cloning)
  Sequencing primers: 5′ pCR8_F1; 3′ pCR8_R1
Terms and licenses: Academic/Nonprofit Terms; Industry Terms: Not Available to Industry
How to cite: pFusX1-6 was a gift from Stephen Ekker (Addgene plasmid # 63224 ; http://n2t.net/addgene:63224 ; RRID:Addgene_63224)
