[The description below was written by a language model from this plasmid's Addgene catalogue record.]
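Description:
pFusX1-6 is a bacterial library plasmid from the FusX system, a one-step TALE assembly platform for building custom TALENs. It is based on the FusX1 backbone (recorded as about 3 kb without insert), is maintained at high copy number in standard E. coli cloning strains, and is selected with spectinomycin. No feature table is provided, so the origin of replication and other backbone elements are not stated. The pCR8-named sequencing primers hint at a pCR8-type lineage, but this is not explicit in the record.

The insert is a synthetic, pre-assembled trimer of TALE repeat modules carrying the repeat variable diresidues NI, HD and HD, also named X1_ACC. Under the standard TALE code, NI recognises adenine and HD recognises cytosine, so this unit specifies the triplet A-C-C. It fills RVD positions 1 to 3 of the final array, meaning the first three bases of the target site. The trimer was cloned through BsaI sites that were destroyed in the process, as is typical of Golden Gate-style cloning with type IIS enzymes, which cut outside their recognition sequence and leave defined overhangs.

The plasmid carries no expression cassette for eukaryotic cells as far as the record shows, and it is a building block rather than a functional nuclease construct. It is one member of a set of position-specific triplet plasmids. A user picks the member matching each three-base stretch of the target sequence and combines them with a receiver vector to produce a full-length TALE DNA-binding domain for genome editing or related genome-targeting work.
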