>Addgene plasmid #63224 | pFusX1-6 | depositor partial sequence | sequence record 104966 | pFusX1_ACC
AGTCTTAAGCGTCTCCCCCTGAACCTGACCCCGGACCAAGTGGTGGCTATCGCCAGCAACATTGGCGGCA
AGCAAGCGCTCGAAACGGTGCAGCGGCTGTTGCCGGTGCTGTGCCAGGACCATGGCCTGACTCCGGACCA
AGTGGTGGCTATCGCCAGCCACGATGGCGGCAAGCAAGCGCTCGAAACGGTGCAGCGGCTGTTGCCGGTG
CTGTGCCAGGACCATGGCCTGACTCCGGACCAAGTGGTGGCTATCGCCAGCCACGATGGCGGCAAGCAAG
CGCTCGAAACGGTGCAGCGGCTGTTGCCGGTGCTGTGCCAGGACCATGGCCTGACGAGACGTC
