>Addgene plasmid #63224 | pFusX1-6 | depositor partial sequence | sequence record 104967 | FusX1
CGTCTCCCCCTGACCCCGGACCAAGTGGTGGCTATCGAGACCGGCGCCGCTACGGGCGCGTCCCATTCGC
CATTCAGGCTGCGCAACTGTTGGGAAGGGCGATCGGTGCGGGCTCTTCGCTATTACGCCAGCTGGCGAAA
GGGGGATGTGCTGCAAGGCGATTAAGTTGGGAACGCCAGGGTTTTCCCAGTCACGACGTTGTAAAACGAC
GGCCAGTGAGCGCGCGTAATCGACTCACTATAGGGCGAATTGGGTACCGGGCCCCCCCTCGAGGTCCTCC
AGCTTTTGTTCCCTTTAGTGAGGGTTAATTGCGCGCTTGGCGTAATCATGGTCATAGCTGTTTCCTGTGT
GAAATTGTTATCCGCTCACAATTCCACACAACATACGAGCCGGAAGCATAAAGTGTAAAGCCTGGGGTGC
CTAATGAGTGAGCTAACTCACATTAATTGCGTTGCGCTCACTGCCCGCTTTCCACCGGTGGTCTCTGGCG
GCAAGCAAGCGCTCGAAACGGTGCAGCGGCTGTTGCCGGTGCTGTGCCAGGACCATGGCCTGACGAGACG
TCTAGACCAGCCAGGACAGAAATGCCTCGACTTCGCTGCTACCCAAGGTTGCCGGGTGACGCACACCGTG
GAAACGGATGAAGGCACGAACCCAGTGGACATAAGCCTGTTCGGTTCGTAAGCTGTAATGCAAGTAGCGT
ATGCGCTCACGCAACTGGTCCAGAACCTTGACCGAACGCAGCGGTGGTAACGGCGCAGTGGCGGTTTTCA
TGGCTTGTTATGACTGTTTTTTTGGGGTACAGTCTATGCCTCGGGCATCCAAGCAGCAAGCGCGTTACGC
CGTGGGTCGATGTTTGATGTTATGGAGCAGCAACGATGTTACGCAGCAGGGCAGTCGCCCTAAAACAAAG
TTAAACATTATGAGGGAAGCGGTGATCGCCGAAGTATCGACTCAACTATCAGAGGTAGTTGGCGTCATCG
AGCGCCATCTCGAACCGACGTTGCTGGCCGTACATTTGTACGGCTCCGCAGTGGATGGCGGCCTGAAGCC
ACACAGTGATATTGATTTGCTGGTTACGGTGACCGTAAGGCTTGATGAAACAACGCGGCGAGCTTTGATC
AACGACCTTTTGGAAACTTCGGCTTCCCCTGGAGAGAGCGAGATTCTCCGCGCTGTAGAAGTCACCATTG
TTGTGCACGACGACATCATTCCGTGGCGTTATCCAGCTAAGCGCGAACTGCAATTTGGAGAATGGCAGCG
CAATGACATTCTTGCAGGTATCTTCGAGCCAGCCACGATCGACATTGATCTGGCTATCTTGCTGACAAAA
GCAAGAGAACATAGCGTTGCCTTGGTAGGTCCAGCGGCGGAGGAACTCTTTGATCCGGTTCCTGAACAGG
ATCTATTTGAGGCGCTAAATGAAACCTTAACGCTATGGAACTCGCCGCCCGACTGGGCTGGCGATGAGCG
AAATGTAGTGCTTACGTTGTCCCGCATTTGGTACAGCGCAGTAACCGGCAAAATCGCGCCGAAGGATGTC
GCTGCCGACTGGGCAATGGAGCGCCTGCCGGCCCAGTATCAGCCCGTCATACTTGAAGCTAGACAGGCTT
ATCTTGGACAAGAAGAAGATCGCTTGGCCTCGCGCGCAGATCAGTTGGAAGAATTTGTCCACTACGTGAA
AGGCGAGATCACCAAGGTAGTCGGCAAATAACCCTCGAGCCACCCATGACCAAAATCCCTTAACGTGAGT
TACGCGTCGTTCCACTGAGCGTCAGACCCCGTAGAAAAGATCAAAGGATCTTCTTGAGATCCTTTTTTTC
TGCGCGTAATCTGCTGCTTGCAAACAAAAAAACCACCGCTACCAGCGGTGGTTTGTTTGCCGGATCAAGA
GCTACCAACTCTTTTTCCGAAGGTAACTGGCTTCAGCAGAGCGCAGATACCAAATACTGTCCTTCTAGTG
TAGCCGTAGTTAGGCCACCACTTCAAGAACTCTGTAGCACCGCCTACATACCTCGCTCTGCTAATCCTGT
TACCAGTGGCTGCTGCCAGTGGCGATAAGTCGTGTCTTACCGGGTTGGACTCAAGACGATAGTTACCGGA
TAAGGCGCAGCGGTCGGGCTGAACGGGGGGTTCGTGCACACAGCCCAGCTTGGAGCGAACGACCTACACC
GAACTGAGATACCTACAGCGTGAGCATTGAGAAAGCGCCACGCTTCCCGAAGGGAGAAAGGCGGACAGGT
ATCCGGTAAGCGGCAGGGTCGGAACAGGAGAGCGCACGAGGGAGCTTCCAGGGGGAAACGCCTGGTATCT
TTATAGTCCTGTCGGGTTTCGCCACCTCTGACTTGAGCGTCGATTTTTGTGATGCTCGTCAGGGGGGCGG
AGCCTATGGAAAAACGCCAGCAACGCGGCCTTTTTACGGTTCCTGGCCTTTTGCTGGCCTTTTGCTCACA
TGTTCTTTCCTGCGTTATCCCCTGATTCTGTGGATAACCGTATTACCGCCTTTGAGTGAGCTGATACCGC
TCGCCGCAGCCGAACGACCGAGCGCAGCGAGTCAGTGAGCGAGGAAGCGGAAGAGCGCCCAATACGCAAA
CCGCCTCTCCCCGCGCGTTGGCCGATTCATTAATGCAGCTGGCACGACAGGTTTCCCGACTGGAAAGCGG
GCAGTGAGCGCAACGCAATTAATACGCGTACCGCTAGCCAGGAAGAGTTTGTAGAAACGCAAAAAGGCCA
TCCGTCAGGATGGCCTTCTGCTTAGTTTGATGCCTGGCAGTTTATGGCGGGCGTCCTGCCCGCCACCCTC
CGGGCCGTTGCTTCACAACGTTCAAATCCGCTCCCGGCGGATTTGTCCTACTCAGGAGAGCGTTCACCGA
CAAACAACAGATAAAACGAAAGGCCCAGTCTTCCGACTGAGCCTTTCGTTTTATTTGATGCCTGGCAGTT
CCCTACTCTCGCGTTAACGCTAGCATGGATGTTTTCCCAGTCACGACGTTGTAAAACGACGGCCAGTCTT
AAG
