>Addgene plasmid #63224 | pFusX1-6 | addgene partial sequence | sequence record 111202 | pCR8_R1 5'-cgaaccgaacaggcttatgt-3'
CGTCACCCGGCAACCTTGGGTAGCAGCGAAGTCGAGGCATTTCTGTCCTGGCTGGTCTAGACGTCTCGTC
AGGCCATGGTCCTGGCACAGCACCGGCAACAGCCGCTGCACCGTTTCGAGCGCTTGCTTGCCGCCATCGT
GGCTGGCGATAGCCACCACTTGGTCCGGAGTCAGGCCATGGTCCTGGCACAGCACCGGCAACAGCCGCTG
CACCGTTTCGAGCGCTTGCTTGCCGCCATCGTGGCTGGCGATAGCCACCACTTGGTCCGGAGTCAGGCCA
TGGTCCTGGCACAGCACCGGCAACAGCCGCTGCACCGTTTCGAGCGCTTGCTTGCCGCCAATGTTGCTGG
CGATAGCCACCACTTGGTCCGGGGTCAGGTTCAGGGGGAGACGCTTAAGACTGGCCGTCGTTTTACAACG
TCGTGACTGGGAAAACATCCATGCTAGCGTTAACGCGAGAGTAGGGAACTGCCAGGCATCAAATAAAACG
AAAGGCTCAGTCGGAAGACTGGGCCTTTCGTTTTATCTGTTGTTTGTCGGTGAACGCTCTCCTGAGTAGG
ACAAATCCGCCGGGAGCGGATTTGAACGTTGTGAAGCAACGGCC
